>Addgene plasmid #64854 | pcDNA3-ER-GCaMP3 | depositor full sequence | sequence record 109680 | pcDNA3-ER-GCaMP3 sequence 5980 bps
AAGCTTCAGTTGTCAGGAAGAGAAGGCTCCCATGGACCCTGTGGTGGTGCTGGGGCTCTGTCTCTCCTGT
TTGCTTCTCCTTTCACTCTGGAAACAGAGCTATGGGGGAGGGGATCCCATGGGTTCTCATCATCATCATC
ATCATGGTATGGCTAGCATGACTGGTGGACAGCAAATGGGTCGGGATCTGTACGACGATGACGATAAGGA
TCTCGCCACCATGGTCGACTCATCACGTCGTAAGTGGAATAAGACAGGTCACGCAGTCAGAGCTATAGGT
CGGCTGAGCTCACTCGAGAACGTCTATATCAAGGCCGACAAGCAGAAGAACGGCATCAAGGCGAACTTCA
AGATCCGCCACAACATCGAGGACGGCGGCGTGCAGCTCGCCTACCACTACCAGCAGAACACCCCCATCGG
CGACGGCCCCGTGCTGCTGCCCGACAACCACTACCTGAGCGTGCAGTCCAAACTTTCGAAAGACCCCAAC
GAGAAGCGCGATCACATGGTCCTGCTGGAGTTCGTGACCGCCGCCGGGATCACTCTCGGCATGGACGAGC
TGTACAAGGGCGGTACCGGAGGGAGCATGGTGAGCAAGGGCGAGGAGCTGTTCACCGGGGTGGTGCCCAT
CCTGGTCGAGCTGGACGGCGACGTAAACGGCCACAAGTTCAGCGTGTCCGGCGAGGGTGAGGGCGATGCC
ACCTACGGCAAGCTGACCCTGAAGTTCATCTGCACCACCGGCAAGCTGCCCGTGCCCTGGCCCACCCTCG
TGACCACCCTGACCTACGGCGTGCAGTGCTTCAGCCGCTACCCCGACCACATGAAGCAGCACGACTTCTT
CAAGTCCGCCATGCCCGAAGGCTACATCCAGGAGCGCACCATCTTCTTCAAGGACGACGGCAACTACAAG
ACCCGCGCCGAGGTGAAGTTCGAGGGCGACACCCTGGTGAACCGCATCGAGCTGAAGGGCATCGACTTCA
AGGAGGACGGCAACATCCTGGGGCACAAGCTGGAGTACAACACGCGTGACCAACTGACTGAAGAGCAGAT
CGCAGAATTTAAAGAGGCTTTCTCCCTATTTGACAAGGACGGGGATGGGACAATAACAACCAAGGAGCTG
GGGACGGTGATGCGGTCTCTGGGGCAGAACCCCACAGAAGCAGAGCTGCAGGACATGATCAATGAAGTAG
ATGCCGACGGTGACGGCACAATCGACTTCCCTGAGTTCCTGACAATGATGGCAAGAAAAATGAAAGACAC
AGACAGTGAAGAAGAAATTAGAGAAGCGTTCCGTGTGTTTGATAAGGATGGCAATGGCTACATCAGTGCA
GCAGAGCTTCGCCACGTGATGACAAACCTTGGAGAGAAGTTAACAGATGAAGAGGTTGATGAAATGATCA
GGGAAGCAGACATCGATGGGGATGGTCAGGTAAACTACGAAGAGTTTGTACAAATGATGACAGCGAAGTA
AGAATTCTGCAGATATCCATCACACTGGCGGCCGCTCGAGCATGCATCTAGAGGGCCCTATTCTATAGTG
TCACCTAAATGCTAGAGCTCGCTGATCAGCCTCGACTGTGCCTTCTAGTTGCCAGCCATCTGTTGTTTGC
CCCTCCCCCGTGCCTTCCTTGACCCTGGAAGGTGCCACTCCCACTGTCCTTTCCTAATAAAATGAGGAAA
TTGCATCGCATTGTCTGAGTAGGTGTCATTCTATTCTGGGGGGTGGGGTGGGGCAGGACAGCAAGGGGGA
GGATTGGGAAGACAATAGCAGGCATGCTGGGGATGCGGTGGGCTCTATGGCTTCTGAGGCGGAAAGAACC
AGCTGGGGCTCTAGGGGGTATCCCC
[124 nt withheld, positions 1846-1969]
C
[32 nt withheld, positions 1971-2002]
CA
[57 nt withheld, positions 2005-2061]
A
[49 nt withheld, positions 2063-2111]
CCTTTGACGTTGGAGTCCACGTTCTTT
[37 nt withheld, positions 2139-2175]
ACCCTATCTCGGTCTATTCTTTTGATTTATAAGGGATTTTGGGGATTTCGGCCTATTGGTTAAAAAATGA
GCTGATTTAACAAAAATTTAACGCGAATTAATTCTGTGGAATGTGTGTCAGTTAGGGTGTGGAAAGTCCC
CAGGCTCCCCAGGCAGGCAGAAGTATGCAAAGCATGCATCTCAATTAGTCAGCAACCAGGTGTGGAAAGT
CCCCAGGCTCCCCAGCAGGCAGAAGTATGCAAAGCATGCATCTCAATTAGTCAGCAACCATAGTCCCGCC
CCTAACTCCGCCCATCCCGCCCCTAACTCCGCCCAGTTCCGCCCATTCTCCGCCCCATGGCTGACTAATT
TTTTTTATTTATGCAGAGGCCGAGGCCGCCTCTGCCTCTGAGCTATTCCAGAAGTAGTGAGGAGGCTTTT
TTGGAGGCCTAGGCTTTTGCAAAAAGCTCCCGGGAGCTTGTATATCCATTTTCGGATCTGATCAAGAGAC
AGGATGAGGATCGTTTCGCATGATTGAACAAGATGGATTGCACGCAGGTTCTCCGGCCGCTTGGGTGGAG
AGGCTATTCGGCTATGACTGGGCACAACAGACAATCGGCTGCTCTGATGCCGCCGTGTTCCGGCTGTCAG
CGCAGGGGCGCCCGGTTCTTTTTGTCAAGACCGACCTGTCCGGTGCCCTGAATGAACTGCAGGACGAGGC
AGCGCGGCTATCGTGGCTGGCCACGACGGGCGTTCCTTGCGCAGCTGTGCTCGACGTTGTCACTGAAGCG
GGAAGGGACTGGCTGCTATTGGGCGAAGTGCCGGGGCAGGATCTCCTGTCATCTCACCTTGCTCCTGCCG
AGAAAGTATCCATCATGGCTGATGCAATGCGGCGGCTGCATACGCTTGATCCGGCTACCTGCCCATTCGA
CCACCAAGCGAAACATCGCATCGAGCGAGCACGTACTCGGATGGAAGCCGGTCTTGTCGATCAGGATGAT
CTGGACGAAGAGCATCAGGGGCTCGCGCCAGCCGAACTGTTCGCCAGGCTCAAGGCGCGCATGCCCGACG
GCGAGGATCTCGTCGTGACCCATGGCGATGCCTGCTTGCCGAATATCATGGTGGAAAATGGCCGCTTTTC
TGGATTCATCGACTGTGGCCGGCTGGGTGTGGCGGACCGCTATCAGGACATAGCGTTGGCTACCCGTGAT
ATTGCTGAAGAGCTTGGCGGCGAATGGGCTGACCGCTTCCTCGTGCTTTACGGTATCGCCGCTCCCGATT
CGCAGCGCATCGCCTTCTATCGCCTTCTTGACGAGTTCTTCTGAGCGGGACTCTGGGGTTCGAAATGACC
GACCAAGCGACGCCCAACCTGCCATCACGAGATTTCGATTCCACCGCCGCCTTCTATGAAAGGTTGGGCT
TCGGAATCGTTTTCCGGGACGCCGGCTGGATGATCCTCCAGCGCGGGGATCTCATGCTGGAGTTCTTCGC
CCACCCCAACTTGTTTATTGCAGCTTATAATGGTTACAAATAAAGCAATAGCATCACAAATTTCACAAAT
AAAGCATTTTTTTCACTGCATTCTAGTTGTGGTTTGTCCAAACTCATCAATGTATCTTATCATGTCTGTA
TACCGTCGACCTCTAGCTAGAGCTTGGCGTAATCATGGTCATAGCTGTTTCCTGTGTGAAATTGTTATCC
GCTCACAATTCCACACAACATACGAGCCGGAAGCATAAAGTGTAAAGCCTGGGGTGCCTAATGAGTGAGC
TAACTCACATTAATTGCGTTGCGCTCACTGCCCGCTTTCCAGTCGGGAAACCTGTCGTGCCAGCTGCATT
AATGAATCGGCCAACGCGCGGGGAGAGGCGGTTTGCGTATTGGGCGCTCTTCCGCTTCCTCGCTCACTGA
CTCGCTGCGCTCGGTCGTTCGGCTGCGGCGAGCGGTATCAGCTCACTCAAAGGCGGTAATACGGTTATCC
ACAGAATCAGGGGATAACGCAGGAAAGAACATGTGAGCAAAAGGCCAGCAAAAGGCCAGGAACCGTAAAA
AGGCCGCGTTGCTGGCGTTTTTCCATAGGCTCCGCCCCCCTGACGAGCATCACAAAAATCGACGCTCAAG
TCAGAGGTGGCGAAACCCGACAGGACTATAAAGATACCAGGCGTTTCCCCCTGGAAGCTCCCTCGTGCGC
TCTCCTGTTCCGACCCTGCCGCTTACCGGATACCTGTCCGCCTTTCTCCCTTCGGGAAGCGTGGCGCTTT
CTCAATGCTCACGCTGTAGGTATCTCAGTTCGGTGTAGGTCGTTCGCTCCAAGCTGGGCTGTGTGCACGA
ACCCCCCGTTCAGCCCGACCGCTGCGCCTTATCCGGTAACTATCGTCTTGAGTCCAACCCGGTAAGACAC
GACTTATCGCCACTGGCAGCAGCCACTGGTAACAGGATTAGCAGAGCGAGGTATGTAGGCGGTGCTACAG
AGTTCTTGAAGTGGTGGCCTAACTACGGCTACACTAGAAGGACAGTATTTGGTATCTGCGCTCTGCTGAA
GCCAGTTACCTTCGGAAAAAGAGTTGGTAGCTCTTGATCCGGCAAACAAACCACCGCTGGTAGCGGTGGT
TTTTTTGTTTGCAAGCAGCAGATTACGCGCAGAAAAAAAGGATCTCAAGAAGATCCTTTGATCTTTTCTA
CGGGGTCTGACGCTCAGTGGAACGAAAACTCACGTTAAGGGATTTTGGTCATGAGATTATCAAAAAGGAT
CTTCACCTAGATCCTTTTAAATTAAAAATGAAGTTTTAAATCAATCTAAAGTATATATGAGTAAACTTGG
TCTGACAGTTACCAATGCTTAATCAGTGAGGCACCTATCTCAGCGATCTGTCTATTTCGTTCATCCATAG
TTGCCTGACTCCCCGTCGTGTAGATAACTACGATACGGGAGGGCTTACCATCTGGCCCCAGTGCTGCAAT
GATACCGCGAGACCCACGCTCACCGGCTCCAGATTTATCAGCAATAAACCAGCCAGCCGGAAGGGCCGAG
CGCAGAAGTGGTCCTGCAACTTTATCCGCCTCCATCCAGTCTATTAATTGTTGCCGGGAAGCTAGAGTAA
GTAGTTCGCCAGTTAATAGTTTGCGCAACGTTGTTGCCATTGCTACAGGCATCGTGGTGTCACGCTCGTC
GTTTGGTATGGCTTCATTCAGCTCCGGTTCCCAACGATCAAGGCGAGTTACATGATCCCCCATGTTGTGC
AAAAAAGCGGTTAGCTCCTTCGGTCCTCCGATCGTTGTCAGAAGTAAGTTGGCCGCAGTGTTATCACTCA
TGGTTATGGCAGCACTGCATAATTCTCTTACTGTCATGCCATCCGTAAGATGCTTTTCTGTGACTGGTGA
GTACTCAACCAAGTCATTCTGAGAATAGTGTATGCGGCGACCGAGTTGCTCTTGCCCGGCGTCAATACGG
GATAATACCGCGCCACATAGCAGAACTTTAAAAGTGCTCATCATTGGAAAACGTTCTTCGGGGCGAAAAC
TCTCAAGGATCTTACCGCTGTTGAGATCCAGTTCGATGTAACCCACTCGTGCACCCAACTGATCTTCAGC
ATCTTTTACTTTCACCAGCGTTTCTGGGTGAGCAAAAACAGGAAGGCAAAATGCCGCAAAAAAGGGAATA
AGGGCGACACGGAAATGTTGAATACTCATACTCTTCCTTTTTCAATATTATTGAAGCATTTATCAGGGTT
ATTGTCTCATGAGCGGATACATATTTGAATGTATTTAGAAAAATAAACAAATAGGGGTTCCGCGCACATT
TCCCCGAAAAGTGCCACCTGACGTC
Features (pLannotate 1.2.2; 17 found; start..end, strand, type, name):
     32..112     +  CDS            CYP2C1 (fragment): CP2C1_RABIT - Experimental evidence at protein level: Swiss-Prot protein existence level 1. Cytochromes P450 are a group of heme-thiolate monooxygenases. In liver microsomes, this enzyme is involved in an NADPH-dependent electron transport pathway. It oxidizes a variety of structurally unrelated compounds, including steroids, fatty acids, and xenobiotics. From Oryctolagus cuniculus (Rabbit).
    119..1469    +  CDS            GCaMP6f (fragment): improved fluorescent protein-based calcium sensor (Chen et al., 2013)
   1532..1550    -  promoter       SP6 promoter: promoter for bacteriophage SP6 RNA polymerase
   1576..1800    +  polyA_signal   bGH poly(A) signal: bovine growth hormone polyadenylation signal
   1804..1825    +  promoter       SV40 promoter (fragment): SV40 enhancer and early promoter
   1846..2274    +  rep_origin     f1 ori (sequence partly withheld): f1 bacteriophage origin of replication; arrow indicates direction of (+) strand synthesis
   2288..2618    +  promoter       SV40 promoter: SV40 enhancer and early promoter
   2685..3476    +  CDS            neo: KKA2_KLEPN - Also known as kan, nptII. Experimental evidence at protein level: Swiss-Prot protein existence level 1. Resistance to kanamycin, neomycin, paromomycin, ribostamycin, butirosin and gentamicin B. From Klebsiella pneumoniae.
   3500..3658    +  CDS            ble (fragment): BLE_KLEPN - Experimental evidence at protein level: Swiss-Prot protein existence level 1. Binding protein with a strong affinity to the bleomycin family of antibiotics. Binds to CL990; an antimitotic-antibiotic compound. From Klebsiella pneumoniae.
   3653..3774    +  polyA_signal   SV40 poly(A) signal: SV40 polyadenylation signal
   3847..3863    -  protein_bind   lac operator: The lac repressor binds to the lac operator to inhibit transcription in E. coli. This inhibition can be relieved by adding lactose or isopropyl-β-D-thiogalactopyranoside (IPTG). lac repressor encoded by lacI
   3871..3901    -  promoter       lac promoter: promoter for the E. coli lac operon
   3916..3937    -  protein_bind   CAP binding site: CAP binding activates transcription in the presence of cAMP. E. coli catabolite activator protein
   3950..4042    -  CDS            lacI (fragment): lac repressor; lacI; The lac repressor binds to the lac operator to inhibit transcription in E. coli. This inhibition can be relieved by adding lactose or isopropyl-β-D-thiogalactopyranoside (IPTG).
   4225..4813    -  rep_origin     ori: high-copy-number ColE1/pMB1/pBR322/pUC origin of replication
   4984..5844    -  CDS            AmpR: β-lactamase; bla; confers resistance to ampicillin, carbenicillin, and related antibiotics
   5845..5949    -  promoter       AmpR promoter: bla
