[The description below was written by a language model from this plasmid's Addgene catalogue record and pLannotate feature annotations shown in this document.]
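Description:
pcDNA3-ER-GCaMP3 is a mammalian expression plasmid built on the Invitrogen pcDNA3 backbone that encodes a version of the genetically encoded Ca2+ indicator GCaMP3 anchored to the cytosolic face of the endoplasmic reticulum membrane. It is propagated in E. coli as a high-copy plasmid through a ColE1/pUC-type origin with ampicillin selection (AmpR under its own bla promoter). An f1 origin is also present. For mammalian cells, an SV40 early promoter drives a neomycin phosphotransferase gene followed by an SV40 polyadenylation signal, which allows G418 selection of stable transfectants.

The insert, CYP450-GCaMP3, was cloned between HindIII and EcoRI. It consists of the N-terminal 27 amino acids of a cytochrome P450 fused to the N-terminus of GCaMP3. This short P450 segment acts as a membrane anchor that tethers the sensor to the ER while leaving it exposed to the cytosol, so it reports Ca2+ changes next to the ER surface rather than in the lumen. The automated annotation matches the targeting segment to rabbit CYP2C1, although the catalogue lists the species as human and synthetic. It also labels the sensor as a GCaMP6f fragment, which probably reflects the close sequence similarity among GCaMP variants. Transcription is recorded as CMV-driven and terminates at the bGH poly(A) signal. However, the feature table shows no CMV promoter or T7 site upstream of the insert, and the recorded total size is smaller than the sum of the stated backbone and insert, so the deposited sequence may be incomplete or differ in this region. The construct is intended for live-cell imaging of local Ca2+ dynamics at the ER.
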