Addgene plasmid #64854: pcDNA3-ER-GCaMP3
Purpose: Endoplasmic reticulum (ER)-targeted version of the Ca2+ indicator GCaMP3; targeted to cytosolic face of ER membrane.
Depositing lab: Jin Zhang. Depositing organization: Johns Hopkins University and School of Medicine. Publication: Calmodulin-controlled spatial decoding of oscillatory Ca2+ signals by calcineurin. Mehta S, Aye-Han NN, Ganesan A, Oldach L, Gorshkov K, Zhang J. eLife. 2014 Jul 23;3:e03765. doi: 10.7554/eLife.03765. PubMed 25056880.
Backbone
  Vector backbone: pcDNA3
  Backbone manufacturer: Invitrogen
  Backbone size w/o insert (bp): 5446
  Total vector size (bp): 5980
  Vector type: Mammalian Expression
  Selectable markers: Neomycin (select with G418)
Growth in bacteria
  Bacterial resistance: Ampicillin, 100 μg/mL
  Growth temperature: 37°C
  Growth strain: DH5alpha
  Copy number: High Copy
Gene/Insert
  Gene/Insert name: CYP450-GCaMP3
  Species: H. sapiens (human), Synthetic
  Insert size (bp): 1440
  Promoter: CMV
  Tag / fusion protein: N-terminal 27 amino acids from CYP450 (N terminal on insert)
  Cloning method: Restriction Enzyme; 5′ cloning site HindIII (not destroyed); 3′ cloning site EcoRI (not destroyed)
  Sequencing primers: 5′ T7 forward; 3′ BGH reverse
Resource information
  A portion of this plasmid was derived from a plasmid made by: The original GCaMP3 construct (Addgene 22692) was developed by Loren Looger’s lab.
Terms and licenses: Academic/Nonprofit Terms; Industry Terms: Not Available to Industry
How to cite: pcDNA3-ER-GCaMP3 was a gift from Jin Zhang (Addgene plasmid # 64854 ; http://n2t.net/addgene:64854 ; RRID:Addgene_64854)
