>Addgene plasmid #64854 | pcDNA3-ER-GCaMP3 | addgene partial sequence | sequence record 112362 | CMV-F 5'-CGCAAATGGGCGGTAGGCGTG-3'
ACTGCTTACTGGCTTATCGAAATTAATACGACTCACTATAGGGAGACCCAAGCTTGGTACCCCTTGCAGC
TTCCAGTTGTCAGGAAGAGAAGGCTCCCATGGACCCTGTGGTGGTGCTGGGGCTCTGTCTCTCCTGTTTG
CTTCTCCTTTCACTCTGGAAACAGAGCTATGGGGGAGGGGATCCCATGGGTTCTCATCATCATCATCATC
ATGGTATGGCTAGCATGACTGGTGGACAGCAAATGGGTCGGGATCTGTACGACGATGACGATAAGGATCT
CGCCACCATGGTCGACTCATCACGTCGTAAGTGGAATAAGACAGGTCACGCAGTCAGAGCTATAGGTCGG
CTGAGCTCACTCGAGAACGTCTATATCAAGGCCGACAAGCAGAAGAACGGCATCAAGGCGAACTTCAAGA
TCCGCCACAACATCGAGGACGGCGGCGTGCAGCTCGCCTACCACTACCAGCAGAACACCCCCATCGGCGA
CGGCCCCGTGCTGCTGCCCGACAACCACTACCTGAGCGTGCAGTCCAAACTTTCGAAAGACCCCAACGAG
AAGCGCGATCACATGGTCCTGCTGGAGTTCGTGACCGCCGCCGGGATCACTCTCGGCATGGACGAGCTGT
ACAAGGGCGGTACCGGAGGGAGCATGGTGAGCAAGGGCGAGGAGCTG
