>Addgene plasmid #64854 | pcDNA3-ER-GCaMP3 | addgene partial sequence | sequence record 112363 | BGH-rev 5'-TAGAAGGCACAGTCGAGG-3'
TCTAGATGCATGCTCGAGCGGCCGCCAGTGTGATGGATATCTGCAGAATTCTTACTTCGCTGTCATCATT
TGTACAAACTCTTCGTAGTTTACCTGACCATCCCCATCGATGTCTGCTTCCCTGATCATTTCATCAACCT
CTTCATCTGTTAACTTCTCTCCAAGGTTTGTCATCACGTGGCGAAGCTCTGCTGCACTGATGTAGCCATT
GCCATCCTTATCAAACACACGGAACGCTTCTCTAATTTCTTCTTCACTGTCTGTGTCTTTCATTTTTCTT
GCCATCATTGTCAGGAACTCAGGGAAGTCGATTGTGCCGTCACCGTCGGCATCTACTTCATTGATCATGT
CCTGCAGCTCTGCTTCTGTGGGGTTCTGCCCCAGAGACCGCATCACCGTCCCCAGCTCCTTGGTTGTTAT
TGTCCCATCCCCGTCCTTGTCAAATAGGGAGAAAGCCTCTTTAAATTCTGCGATCTGCTCTTCAGTCAGT
TGGTCACGCGTGTTGTACTCCAGCTTGTGCCCCAGGATGTTGCCGTCCTCCTTGAAGTCGATGCCCTTCA
GCTCGATGCGGTTCACCAGGGTGTCGCCCTCGAACTTCACCTCGGCGCGGGTCTTGTAGTTGCCGTCGTC
CTTGAAGAAGATGGTGCGCTCCTGGATGTAGCCTTCGGGCATGGCGGACTTGAAGAAGTCGTGCTGCTTC
ATGTGGTCGGGGTAGCGGCTGAAGCACTGCACGCCGTA
